>Addgene plasmid #168539 | pDONR223 SARS-CoV-1 ORF7b_nostop | depositor partial sequence | sequence record 326748 | Inserted CDS without stop codon
ATGAATGAGCTCACTTTAATTGACTTCTATTTGTGCTTTTTAGCCTTTCTGCTATTCCTTGTTTTAATAA
TGCTTATTATATTTTGGTTTTCACTCGAAATCCAGGATCTAGAAGAACCTTGTACCAAAGTC
